Addgene plasmid #11391: YFP-Rac1
Depositing lab: Joel Swanson. Publication: Cdc42, Rac1, and Rac2 display distinct patterns of activation during phagocytosis. Hoppe AD, Swanson JA. Mol Biol Cell 2004 Aug;15(8):3509-19. Epub 2004 May 28. 10.1091/mbc.e03-11-0847 PubMed 15169870.
Backbone
  Vector backbone: pEYFP-C1
  Backbone manufacturer: Clontech
  Backbone size w/o insert (bp): 4731
  Vector type: Mammalian Expression
  Selectable markers: Neomycin (select with G418)
Growth in bacteria
  Bacterial resistance: Kanamycin, 50 μg/mL
  Growth temperature: 37°C
  Growth strain: DH5alpha
  Copy number: High Copy
Gene/Insert
  Gene/Insert name: ras-related C3 botulinum toxin substrate 1 (alt names: Rac1; YFP)
  Species: H. sapiens (human)
  Insert size (bp): 580
  GenBank ID: AF498964
  Entrez Gene: RAC1 (a.k.a. MIG5, MRD48, Rac-1, TC-25, p21-Rac1)
  Tag / fusion protein: YFP (N terminal on backbone)
  Cloning method: Restriction Enzyme; 5′ cloning site BglII (not destroyed); 3′ cloning site HindIII (not destroyed)
  Sequencing primers: 5′ CCTGAGCAAAGACCCCAACGAGAA; 3′ CAGGGGGAGGTGTGGGAGGTTT
Resource information
  A portion of this plasmid was derived from a plasmid made by: Human Rac1 cDNA was a gift from Klaus Hahn.
Terms and licenses: Academic/Nonprofit Terms; Industry Terms: Not Available to Industry
Depositor comments: Expresses Rac1 with an N-terminal YFP marker. YFP is the monomeric (A207K) version of Citrine, a pH-insensitive YFP.
How to cite: YFP-Rac1 was a gift from Joel Swanson (Addgene plasmid # 11391 ; http://n2t.net/addgene:11391 ; RRID:Addgene_11391)
