[The description below was written by a language model from this plasmid's Addgene catalogue record and pLannotate feature annotations shown in this document.]
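Description:
YFP-Rac1 is a mammalian expression plasmid built on the Clontech pEYFP-C1 backbone that produces human Rac1 (ras-related C3 botulinum toxin substrate 1) fused at its N-terminus to a yellow fluorescent protein. The roughly 580 bp Rac1 coding sequence was inserted between the BglII and HindIII sites of the multiple cloning site, both of which remain intact, placing it in frame downstream of the fluorescent protein. According to the depositor, the fluorophore is not the original EYFP but the monomeric (A207K) form of Citrine, a pH-insensitive YFP variant, and the feature table accordingly annotates this reading frame as mCitrine. The automated annotation matches the Rac1 reading frame to a bovine Swiss-Prot entry, whereas the catalogue lists the insert as human. Transcription of the fusion is driven by the human cytomegalovirus immediate early enhancer and promoter and terminated by the SV40 polyadenylation signal.

The sequenced plasmid is about 5.3 kb and replicates at high copy in E. coli from a ColE1/pUC-type origin; an f1 origin is also present. A single Tn5 aminoglycoside phosphotransferase gene (NeoR/KanR) serves both hosts: a bacterial bla-type promoter gives kanamycin resistance in bacteria, while the adjacent SV40 enhancer/early promoter, together with the HSV TK polyadenylation signal, allows G418 selection of stably transfected mammalian cells.

The construct is used to visualise Rac1 in living cells. The associated publication examined the patterns of Cdc42, Rac1 and Rac2 activation during phagocytosis. The monomeric, pH-insensitive fluorophore should limit artefacts from tag dimerisation and from acidic compartments.
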