Features (pLannotate 1.2.2; 16 found; start..end, strand, type, name):
      1..40      -  enhancer       CMV enhancer (fragment): human cytomegalovirus immediate early enhancer
    155..743     -  rep_origin     ori: high-copy-number ColE1/pMB1/pBR322/pUC origin of replication
    965..981     +  polyA_signal   bGH poly(A) signal (fragment): bovine growth hormone polyadenylation signal
   1072..1119    -  polyA_signal   HSV TK poly(A) signal: herpes simplex virus thymidine kinase polyadenylation signal (Cole and Stacy, 1985)
   1178..1330    -  CDS            ble (fragment): BLE_KLEPN - Experimental evidence at protein level: Swiss-Prot protein existence level 1. Binding protein with a strong affinity to the bleomycin family of antibiotics. Binds to CL990; an antimitotic-antibiotic compound. From Klebsiella pneumoniae.
   1351..2145    -  CDS            NeoR/KanR: aminoglycoside phosphotransferase from Tn5; aph(3')-II (or nptII); confers resistance to neomycin, kanamycin, and G418 (Geneticin®)
   2180..2537    -  promoter       SV40 promoter: SV40 enhancer and early promoter
   2539..2643    -  promoter       AmpR promoter: bla
   2670..3098    +  rep_origin     f1 ori (sequence partly withheld): f1 bacteriophage origin of replication; arrow indicates direction of (+) strand synthesis
   3132..3253    -  polyA_signal   SV40 poly(A) signal: SV40 polyadenylation signal
   3276..3360    -  CDS            large T antigen (fragment): large T antigen from SV40 (simian virus 40)
   3377..3421    -  misc_feature   MCS (fragment): multiple cloning site
   3425..4000    -  CDS            RAC1 (sequence partly withheld): RAC1_BOVIN - Experimental evidence at protein level: Swiss-Prot protein existence level 1. Plasma membrane-associated small GTPase which cycles between active GTP-bound and inactive GDP-bound states. In its active state, binds to a variety of effector proteins to regulate cellular responses such as secretory processes, phagocytosis of apoptotic cells, epithelial cell polarization, neurons adhesion, migration and differentiation, and growth-factor induced formation of membrane ruffles. Rac1 p21/rho GDI heterodimer is the active component of the cytosolic factor sigma 1, which is involved in sti
   4016..4732    -  CDS            mCitrine: mCitrine is a basic (constitutively fluorescent) yellow fluorescent protein published in 2001, derived from Aequorea victoria.
   4777..4980    -  promoter       CMV promoter: human cytomegalovirus (CMV) immediate early promoter
   4981..5284    -  enhancer       CMV enhancer: human cytomegalovirus immediate early enhancer
>Addgene plasmid #11391 | YFP-Rac1 | addgene full sequence | sequence record 247072 | Addgene NGS Result
ATGAACTAATGACCCCGTAATTGATTACTATTAATAACTAATGCATGGCGGTAATACGGTTATCCACAGA
ATCAGGGGATAACGCAGGAAAGAACATGTGAGCAAAAGGCCAGCAAAAGGCCAGGAACCGTAAAAAGGCC
GCGTTGCTGGCGTTTTTCCATAGGCTCCGCCCCCCTGACGAGCATCACAAAAATCGACGCTCAAGTCAGA
GGTGGCGAAACCCGACAGGACTATAAAGATACCAGGCGTTTCCCCCTGGAAGCTCCCTCGTGCGCTCTCC
TGTTCCGACCCTGCCGCTTACCGGATACCTGTCCGCCTTTCTCCCTTCGGGAAGCGTGGCGCTTTCTCAT
AGCTCACGCTGTAGGTATCTCAGTTCGGTGTAGGTCGTTCGCTCCAAGCTGGGCTGTGTGCACGAACCCC
CCGTTCAGCCCGACCGCTGCGCCTTATCCGGTAACTATCGTCTTGAGTCCAACCCGGTAAGACACGACTT
ATCGCCACTGGCAGCAGCCACTGGTAACAGGATTAGCAGAGCGAGGTATGTAGGCGGTGCTACAGAGTTC
TTGAAGTGGTGGCCTAACTACGGCTACACTAGAAGAACAGTATTTGGTATCTGCGCTCTGCTGAAGCCAG
TTACCTTCGGAAAAAGAGTTGGTAGCTCTTGATCCGGCAAACAAACCACCGCTGGTAGCGGTGGTTTTTT
TGTTTGCAAGCAGCAGATTACGCGCAGAAAAAAAGGATCTCAAGAAGATCCTTTGATCTTTTCTACGGGG
TCTGACGCTCAGTGGAACGAAAACTCACGTTAAGGGATTTTGGTCATGAGATTATCAAAAAGGATCTTCA
CCTAGATCCTTTTAAATTAAAAATGAAGTTTTAAATCAATCTAAAGTATATATGAGTAACCTGAGGCTAT
GGCAGGGCCTGCCGCCCCGACGTTGGCTGCGAGCCCTGGGCCTTCACCCGAACTTGGGGGGTGGGGTGGG
GAAAAGGAAGAAACGCGGGCGTATTGGCCCCAATGGGGTCTCGGTGGGGTATCGACAGAGTGCCAGCCCT
GGGACCGAACCCCGCGTTTATGAACAAACGACCCAACACCGTGCGTTTTATTCTGTCTTTTTATTGCCGT
CATAGCGCGGGTTCCTTCCGGTATTGTCTCCTTCCGTGTTTCAGTTAGCCTCCCCCTAGGGTGGGCGAAG
AACTCCAGCATGAGATCCCCGCGCTGGAGGATCATCCAGCCGGCGTCCCGGAAAACGATTCCGAAGCCCA
ACCTTTCATAGAAGGCGGCGGTGGAATCGAAATCTCGTGATGGCAGGTTGGGCGTCGCTTGGTCGGTCAT
TTCGAACCCCAGAGTCCCGCTCAGAAGAACTCGTCAAGAAGGCGATAGAAGGCGATGCGCTGCGAATCGG
GAGCGGCGATACCGTAAAGCACGAGGAAGCGGTCAGCCCATTCGCCGCCAAGCTCTTCAGCAATATCACG
GGTAGCCAACGCTATGTCCTGATAGCGGTCCGCCACACCCAGCCGGCCACAGTCGATGAATCCAGAAAAG
CGGCCATTTTCCACCATGATATTCGGCAAGCAGGCATCGCCATGGGTCACGACGAGATCCTCGCCGTCGG
GCATGCTCGCCTTGAGCCTGGCGAACAGTTCGGCTGGCGCGAGCCCCTGATGCTCTTCGTCCAGATCATC
CTGATCGACAAGACCGGCTTCCATCCGAGTACGTGCTCGCTCGATGCGATGTTTCGCTTGGTGGTCGAAT
GGGCAGGTAGCCGGATCAAGCGTATGCAGCCGCCGCATTGCATCAGCCATGATGGATACTTTCTCGGCAG
GAGCAAGGTGAGATGACAGGAGATCCTGCCCCGGCACTTCGCCCAATAGCAGCCAGTCCCTTCCCGCTTC
AGTGACAACGTCGAGCACAGCTGCGCAAGGAACGCCCGTCGTGGCCAGCCACGATAGCCGCGCTGCCTCG
TCTTGCAGTTCATTCAGGGCACCGGACAGGTCGGTCTTGACAAAAAGAACCGGGCGCCCCTGCGCTGACA
GCCGGAACACGGCGGCATCAGAGCAGCCGATTGTCTGTTGTGCCCAGTCATAGCCGAATAGCCTCTCCAC
CCAAGCGGCCGGAGAACCTGCGTGCAATCCATCTTGTTCAATCATGCGAAACGATCCTCATCCTGTCTCT
TGATCGATCTTTGCAAAAGCCTAGGCCTCCAAAAAAGCCTCCTCACTACTTCTGGAATAGCTCAGAGGCC
GAGGCGGCCTCGGCCTCTGCATAAATAAAAAAAATTAGTCAGCCATGGGGCGGAGAATGGGCGGAACTGG
GCGGAGTTAGGGGCGGGATGGGCGGAGTTAGGGGCGGGACTATGGTTGCTGACTAATTGAGATGCATGCT
TTGCATACTTCTGCCTGCTGGGGAGCCTGGGGACTTTCCACACCTGGTTGCTGACTAATTGAGATGCATG
CTTTGCATACTTCTGCCTGCTGGGGAGCCTGGGGACTTTCCACACCCTAACTGACACACATTCCACAGCT
GGTTCTTTCCGCCTCAGGACTCTTCCTTTTTCAATATTATTGAAGCATTTATCAGGGTTATTGTCTCATG
AGCGGATACATATTTGAATGTATTTAGAAAAATAAACAAATAGGGGTTCCGCGCACATTTCCCCGAAAAG
TGCCACCTG
[124 nt withheld, positions 2670-2793]
C
[91 nt withheld, positions 2795-2885]
A
[49 nt withheld, positions 2887-2935]
CCTTTGACGTTGGAGTCCACGTTCTTT
[37 nt withheld, positions 2963-2999]
ACCCTATCTCGGTCTATTCTTTTGATTTATAAGGGATTTTGCCGATTTCGGCCTATTGGTTAAAAAATGA
GCTGATTTAACAAAAATTTAACGCGAATTTTAACAAAATATTAACGCTTACAATTTACGCCTTAAGATAC
ATTGATGAGTTTGGACAAACCACAACTAGAATGCAGTGAAAAAAATGCTTTATTTGTGAAATTTGTGATG
CTATTGCTTTATTTGTAACCATTATAAGCTGCAATAAACAAGTTAACAACAACAATTGCATTCATTTTAT
GTTTCAGGTTCAGGGGGAGGTGTGGGAGGTTTTTTAAAGCAAGTAAAACCTCTACAAATGTGGTATGGCT
GATTATGATCAGTTATCTAGATCCGGTGGATCCCGGGCCCGCGGTACCGTCGACTGCAGAATTCGAAGCT
TGTCACAACAGCAGGCATTTTCTCTTCCTCTTCTTCACGGGAGGCGGGCA
[534 nt withheld, positions 3470-4003]
TCTGAGTCCGGACTTGTACAGCTCGTCCATGCCGAGAGTGATCCCGGCGGCGGTCACGAACTCCAGCAGG
ACCATGTGATCGCGCTTCTCGTTGGGGTCTTTGCTCAGTTTGGACTGGTAGCTCAGGTAGTGGTTGTCGG
GCAGCAGCACGGGGCCGTCGCCGATGGGGGTGTTCTGCTGGTAGTGGTCGGCGAGCTGCACGCTGCCGTC
CTCGATGTTGTGGCGGATCTTGAAGTTCACCTTGATGCCGTTCTTCTGCTTGTCGGCCATGATATAGACG
TTGTGGCTGTTGTAGTTGTACTCCAGCTTGTGCCCCAGGATGTTGCCGTCCTCCTTGAAGTCGATGCCCT
TCAGCTCGATGCGGTTCACCAGGGTGTCGCCCTCGAACTTCACCTCGGCGCGGGTCTTGTAGTTGCCGTC
GTCCTTGAAGAAGATGGTGCGCTCCTGGACGTAGCCTTCGGGCATGGCGGACTTGAAGAAGTCGTGCTGC
TTCATGTGGTCGGGGTAGCGGGCGAAGCACATCAGGCCGTAGCCGAAGGTGGTCACGAGGGTGGGCCAGG
GCACGGGCAGCTTGCCGGTGGTGCAGATGAACTTCAGGGTCAGCTTGCCGTAGGTGGCATCGCCCTCGCC
CTCGCCGGACACGCTGAACTTGTGGCCGTTTACGTCGCCGTCCAGCTCGACCAGGATGGGCACCACCCCG
GTGAACAGCTCCTCGCCCTTGCTCACCATGGTGGCGACCGGTAGCGCTAGCGGATCTGACGGTTCACTAA
ACCAGCTCTGCTTATATAGACCTCCCACCGTACACGCCTACCGCCCATTTGCGTCAATGGGGCGGAGTTG
TTACGACATTTTGGAAAGTCCCGTTGATTTTGGTGCCAAAACAAACTCCCATTGACGTCAATGGGGTGGA
GACTTGGAAATCCCCGTGAGTCAAACCGCTATCCACGCCCATTGATGTACTGCCAAAACCGCATCACCAT
GGTAATAGCGATGACTAATACGTAGATGTACTGCCAAGTAGGAAAGTCCCATAAGGTCATGTACTGGGCA
TAATGCCAGGCGGGCCATTTACCGTCATTGACGTCAATAGGGGGCGTACTTGGCATATGATACACTTGAT
GTACTGCCAAGTGGGCAGTTTACCGTAAATACTCCACCCATTGACGTCAATGGAAAGTCCCTATTGGCGT
TACTATGGGAACATACGTCATTATTGACGTCAATGGGCGGGGGTCGTTGGGCGGTCAGCCAGGCGGGCCA
TTTACCGTAAGTTATGTAACGCGGAACTCCATATATGGGCT
