>Addgene plasmid #11391 | YFP-Rac1 | addgene partial sequence | sequence record 20045 | 11391 with EGFP-C
GTGTGGTGGTGGGAGACGGAGCTGTAGGT
[290 nt withheld, positions 30-319]
ATGGGAACTAAACTTGATCT
